>Addgene plasmid #166053 | OfCasp3a | addgene full sequence | sequence record 328272 | Addgene NGS Result
TATTTATGCCAGCCAGCCAGACGCAGACGCGCCGAGACAGAACTTAATGGGCCCGCTAACAGCGCGATTT
GCTGGTGACCCAATGCGACCAGATGCTCCACGCCCAGTCGCGTACCGTCTTCATGGGAGAAAATAATACT
GTTGATGGGTGTCTGGTCAGAGACATCAAGAAATAACGCCGGAACATTAGTGCAGGCAGCTTCCACAGCA
ATGGCATCCTGGTCATCCAGCGGATAGTTAATGATCAGCCCACTGACGCGTTGCGCGAGAAGATTGTGCA
CCGCCGCTTTACAGGCTTCGACGCCGCTTCGTTCTACCATCGACACCACCACGCTGGCACCCAGTTGATC
GGCGCGAGATTTAATCGCCGCGACAATTTGCGACGGCGCGTGCAGGGCCAGACTGGAGGTGGCAACGCCA
ATCAGCAACGACTGTTTGCCCGCCAGTTGTTGTGCCACGCGGTTGGGAATGTAATTCAGCTCCGCCATCG
CCGCTTCCACTTTTTCCCGCGTTTTCGCAGAAACGTGGCTGGCCTGGTTCACCACGCGGGAAACGGTCTG
ATAAGAGACACCGGCATACTCTGCGACATCGTATAACGTTACTGGTTTCACATTCACCACCCTGAATTGA
CTCTCTTCCGGGCGCTATCATGCCATACCGCGAAAGGTTTTGCGCCATTCGATGGTGTCCGGGATCTCGA
CGCTCTCCCTTATGCGACTCCTGCATTAGGAAGCAGCCCAGTAGTAGGTTGAGGCCGTTGAGCACCGCCG
CCGCAAGGAATGGTGCATGCAAGGAGATGGCGCCCAACAGTCCCCCGGCCACGGGGCCTGCCACCATACC
CACGCCGAAACAAGCGCTCATGAGCCCGAAGTGGCGAGCCCGATCTTCCCCATCGGTGATGTCGGCGATA
TAGGCGCCAGCAACCGCACCTGTGGCGCCGGTGATGCCGGCCACGATGCGTCCGGCGTAGAGGATCGAGA
TCTCGATCCCGCGAAATTAATACGACTCACTATAGGGGAATTGTGAGCGGATAACAATTCCCCTCTAGAA
ATAATTTTGTTTAACTTTAAGAAGGAGATATACATATGGAACAGTCTGATCGTGACATTCTGCGTAAAAA
CCGCCAAGATCTGCTGAAAGACATGGAAGCGAAACGTGTGGCCTCTCGCCTGTACAGTCGTGGTATTTTT
AGTGAAGAAGATAAAGACGAAGTTAACTCCAAATCAACCACGAATGAACAGGGTGAATGCCTGCTGGATA
TCCTGCCGAAACGCGGCCCGAAAGCATTCCGTGCTTTTTGTGATGTTCTGCATGAACTGAGTCCGCACCT
GGAAAGCCTGCTGCGTCCGGTCCAGGAAGCGGGTATTCCGAGTGAAGGCACCGATGGCGGTAACAAAAAT
CCGATCAGCTCTACGTCCAATCTGGGTGCATCGGAAAGCGCTGACGAAGCGGATGCCAAACTGTTCGGCT
TTGGCGGTGGCTCTGCAAGTGCTAAACCGAGTTCCTCAACCCTGGATAAAGAAATCATCTACAAAATGGA
CCGTAGCACGCGCGGCATCGCAGTCATCATCAACAACAAAAACTTTCTGCGTTCGAGCGGTATGGATCGT
TACCCGCGCAATGGCACCGATGTGGACCGCGATTCCCTGGTTAAACTGTTCCGTATGCTGAAATTCGAAG
TTAAAATCTACAACGATCGCACCAAAGCCGAAATTCGTACCATCACGAAAGAAATGGCGACGCTGAACCA
TTCAAACTACGATGCCTTCATTTTTAGCATCCTGACCCACGGTGAAGAAGGCGTGATCTACGGTACCGAT
GGCACGATTTCTATCCGCGACCTGACCGCAGAATTCAAATATTCCACGTCACTGGCTGGTAAACCGAAAC
TGTTTTTCTTTCAGGCATGCCAAGGTCATGAATATATGGACGGCATGGATGTTACCGACGCTCCGCAGGA
AAATAAAGTGAGCGTTCCGGCGGAAGCCGATTTTCTGTATGCCTACTCTACCGTCCCGGGTTATTACTCC
TGGCGTAACTCAGTGAATGGCTCGTGGTTCATTCAAAGCCTGACCAAAGTGTTTGAAGATAACGCGGAAC
GCATGGACATCCTGCGCATGCTGACGCGTGTCAATGCCATGGTTAGCACCTACAAATCTCGCACGGGCGA
TTATTACTCGGACAGCAAACGTCAGGTTTCTAGTATTGTCTCAATGCTGCGCAAAGAACTGTATTTCTTT
CCGGAAAACGTGGAACAATCGCTGGAACATCACCATCACCATCACTGAGGATCCGGCTGCTAACAAAGCC
CGAAAGGAAGCTGAGTTGGCTGCTGCCACCGCTGAGCAATAACTAGCATAACCCCTTGGGGCCTCTAAAC
GGGTCTTGAGGGGTTTTTTGCTGAAAGGAGGAACTATATCCGGATATCCCGCAAGAGGCCCGGCAGTACC
GGCATAACCAAGCCTATGCCTACAGCATCCAGGGTGACGGTGCCGAGGATGACGATGAGCGCATTGTTAG
ATTTCATACACGGTGCCTGACTGCGTTAGCAATTTAACTGTGATAAACTACCGCATTAAAGCTTATCGAT
GATAAGCTGTCAAACATGAGAATTCTTGAAGACGAAAGGGCCTCGTGATACGCCTATTTTTATAGGTTAA
TGTCATGATAATAATGGTTTCTTAGACGTCAGGTGGCACTTTTCGGGGAAATGTGCGCGGAACCCCTATT
TGTTTATTTTTCTAAATACATTCAAATATGTATCCGCTCATGAGACAATAACCCTGATAAATGCTTCAAT
AATATTGAAAAAGGAAGAGTATGAGTATTCAACATTTCCGTGTCGCCCTTATTCCCTTTTTTGCGGCATT
TTGCCTTCCTGTTTTTGCTCACCCAGAAACGCTGGTGAAAGTAAAAGATGCTGAAGATCAGTTGGGTGCA
CGAGTGGGTTACATCGAACTGGATCTCAACAGCGGTAAGATCCTTGAGAGTTTTCGCCCCGAAGAACGTT
TTCCAATGATGAGCACTTTTAAAGTTCTGCTATGTGGCGCGGTATTATCCCGTGTTGACGCCGGGCAAGA
GCAACTCGGTCGCCGCATACACTATTCTCAGAATGACTTGGTTGAGTACTCACCAGTCACAGAAAAGCAT
CTTACGGATGGCATGACAGTAAGAGAATTATGCAGTGCTGCCATAACCATGAGTGATAACACTGCGGCCA
ACTTACTTCTGACAACGATCGGAGGACCGAAGGAGCTAACCGCTTTTTTGCACAACATGGGGGATCATGT
AACTCGCCTTGATCGTTGGGAACCGGAGCTGAATGAAGCCATACCAAACGACGAGCGTGACACCACGATG
CCTGCAGCAATGGCAACAACGTTGCGCAAACTATTAACTGGCGAACTACTTACTCTAGCTTCCCGGCAAC
AATTAATAGACTGGATGGAGGCGGATAAAGTTGCAGGACCACTTCTGCGCTCGGCCCTTCCGGCTGGCTG
GTTTATTGCTGATAAATCTGGAGCCGGTGAGCGTGGGTCTCGCGGTATCATTGCAGCACTGGGGCCAGAT
GGTAAGCCCTCCCGTATCGTAGTTATCTACACGACGGGGAGTCAGGCAACTATGGATGAACGAAATAGAC
AGATCGCTGAGATAGGTGCCTCACTGATTAAGCATTGGTAACTGTCAGACCAAGTTTACTCATATATACT
TTAGATTGATTTAAAACTTCATTTTTAATTTAAAAGGATCTAGGTGAAGATCCTTTTTGATAATCTCATG
ACCAAAATCCCTTAACGTGAGTTTTCGTTCCACTGAGCGTCAGACCCCGTAGAAAAGATCAAAGGATCTT
CTTGAGATCCTTTTTTTCTGCGCGTAATCTGCTGCTTGCAAACAAAAAAACCACCGCTACCAGCGGTGGT
TTGTTTGCCGGATCAAGAGCTACCAACTCTTTTTCCGAAGGTAACTGGCTTCAGCAGAGCGCAGATACCA
AATACTGTCCTTCTAGTGTAGCCGTAGTTAGGCCACCACTTCAAGAACTCTGTAGCACCGCCTACATACC
TCGCTCTGCTAATCCTGTTACCAGTGGCTGCTGCCAGTGGCGATAAGTCGTGTCTTACCGGGTTGGACTC
AAGACGATAGTTACCGGATAAGGCGCAGCGGTCGGGCTGAACGGGGGGTTCGTGCACACAGCCCAGCTTG
GAGCGAACGACCTACACCGAACTGAGATACCTACAGCGTGAGCTATGAGAAAGCGCCACGCTTCCCGAAG
GGAGAAAGGCGGACAGGTATCCGGTAAGCGGCAGGGTCGGAACAGGAGAGCGCACGAGGGAGCTTCCAGG
GGGAAACGCCTGGTATCTTTATAGTCCTGTCGGGTTTCGCCACCTCTGACTTGAGCGTCGATTTTTGTGA
TGCTCGTCAGGGGGGCGGAGCCTATGGAAAAACGCCAGCAACGCGGCCTTTTTACGGTTCCTGGCCTTTT
GCTGGCCTTTTGCTCACATGTTCTTTCCTGCGTTATCCCCTGATTCTGTGGATAACCGTATTACCGCCTT
TGAGTGAGCTGATACCGCTCGCCGCAGCCGAACGACCGAGCGCAGCGAGTCAGTGAGCGAGGAAGCGGAA
GAGCGCCTGATGCGGTATTTTCTCCTTACGCATCTGTGCGGTATTTCACACCGCAATGGTGCACTCTCAG
TACAATCTGCTCTGATGCCGCATAGTTAAGCCAGTATACACTCCGCTATCGCTACGTGACTGGGTCATGG
CTGCGCCCCGACACCCGCCAACACCCGCTGACGCGCCCTGACGGGCTTGTCTGCTCCCGGCATCCGCTTA
CAGACAAGCTGTGACCGTCTCCGGGAGCTGCATGTGTCAGAGGTTTTCACCGTCATCACCGAAACGCGCG
AGGCAGCTGCGGTAAAGCTCATCAGCGTGGTCGTGAAGCGATTCACAGATGTCTGCCTGTTCATCCGCGT
CCAGCTCGTTGAGTTTCTCCAGAAGCGTTAATGTCTGGCTTCTGATAAAGCGGGCCATGTTAAGGGCGGT
TTTTTCCTGTTTGGTCACTGATGCCTCCGTGTAAGGGGGATTTCTGTTCATGGGGGTAATGATACCGATG
AAACGAGAGAGGATGCTCACGATACGGGTTACTGATGATGAACATGCCCGGTTACTGGAACGTTGTGAGG
GTAAACAACTGGCGGTATGGATGCGGCGGGACCAGAGAAAAATCACTCAGGGTCAATGCCAGCGCTTCGT
TAATACAGATGTAGGTGTTCCACAGGGTAGCCAGCAGCATCCTGCGATGCAGATCCGGAACATAATGGTG
CAGGGCGCTGACTTCCGCGTTTCCAGACTTTACGAAACACGGAAACCGAAGACCATTCATGTTGTTGCTC
AGGTCGCAGACGTTTTGCAGCAGCAGTCGCTTCACGTTCGCTCGCGTATCGGTGATTCATTCTGCTAACC
AGTAAGGCAACCCCGCCAGCCTAGCCGGGTCCTCAACGACAGGAGCACGATCATGCGCACCCGTGGCCAG
GACCCAACGCTGCCCGAGATGCGCCGCGTGCGGCTGCTGGAGATGGCGGACGCGATGGATATGTTCTGCC
AAGGGTTGGTTTGCGCATTCACAGTTCTCCGCAAGAATTGATTGGCTCCAATTCTTGGAGTGGTGAATCC
GTTAGCGAGGTGCCGCCGGCTTCCATTCAGGTCGAGGTGGCCCGGCTCCATGCACCGCGACGCAACGCGG
GGAGGCAGACAAGGTATAGGGCGGCGCCTACAATCCATGCCAACCCGTTCCATGTGCTCGCCGAGGCGGC
ATAAATCGCCGTGACGATCAGCGGTCCAATGATCGAAGTTAGGCTGGTAAGAGCCGCGAGCGATCCTTGA
AGCTGTCCCTGATGGTCGTCATCTACCTGCCTGGACAGCATGGCCTGCAACGCGGGCATCCCGATGCCGC
CGGAAGCGAGAAGAATCATAATGGGGAAGGCCATCCAGCCTCGCGTCGCGAACGCCAGCAAGACGTAGCC
CAGCGCGTCGGCCGCCATGCCGGCGATAATGGCCTGCTTCTCGCCGAAACGTTTGGTGGCGGGACCAGTG
ACGAAGGCTTGAGCGAGGGCGTGCAAGATTCCGAATACCGCAAGCGACAGGCCGATCATCGTCGCGCTCC
AGCGAAAGCGGTCCTCGCCGAAAATGACCCAGAGCGCTGCCGGCACCTGTCCTACGAGTTGCATGATAAA
GAAGACAGTCATAAGTGCGGCGACGATAGTCATGCCCCGCGCCCACCGGAAGGAGCTGACTGGGTTGAAG
GCTCTCAAGGGCATCGGTCGAGATCCCGGTGCCTAATGAGTGAGCTAACTTACATTAATTGCGTTGCGCT
CACTGCCCGCTTTCCAGTCGGGAAACCTGTCGTGCCAGCTGCATTAATGAATCGGCCAACGCGCGGGGAG
AGGCGGTTTGCGTATTGGGCGCCAGGGTGGTTTTTCTTTTCACCAGTGAGACGGGCAACAGCTGATTGCC
CTTCACCGCCTGGCCCTGAGAGAGTTGCAGCAAGCGGTCCACGCTGGTTTGCCCCAGCAGGCGAAAATCC
TGTTTGATGGTGGTTAACGGCGGGATATAACATGAGCTGTCTTCGGTATCGTCGTATCCCACTACCGAGA
TATCCGCACCAACGCGCAGCCCGGACTCGGTAATGGCGCGCATTGCGCCCAGCGCCATCTGATCGTTGGC
AACCAGCATCGCAGTGGGAACGATGCCCTCATTCAGCATTTGCATGGTTTGTTGAAAACCGGACATGGCA
CTCCAGTCGCCTTCCCGTTCCGCTATCGGCTGAATTTGATTGCGAGTGAGA
Features (pLannotate 1.2.2; 19 found; start..end, strand, type, name):
    612..689     -  promoter       lacI promoter: lacI
    697..976     -  CDS            TcR (fragment): tetracycline efflux protein; tet; confers resistance to tetracycline
    998..1016    +  promoter       T7 promoter: promoter for bacteriophage T7 RNA polymerase
   1017..1041    +  protein_bind   lac operator: The lac repressor binds to the lac operator to inhibit transcription in E. coli. This inhibition can be relieved by adding lactose or isopropyl-β-D-thiogalactopyranoside (IPTG). lac repressor encoded by lacI
   1056..1078    +  RBS            RBS: efficient ribosome binding site from bacteriophage T7 gene 10 (Olins and Rangwala, 1989)
   2268..2285    +  CDS            7xHis (fragment): 6xHis affinity tag
   2296..2345    +  CDS            SET1 (fragment): solubility-enhancement tag derived from T7 phage gene 10B
   2353..2400    +  terminator     T7 terminator: transcription terminator for bacteriophage T7 RNA polymerase
   2423..2527    -  CDS            TcR (fragment): tetracycline efflux protein; tet; confers resistance to tetracycline
   2575..2603    -  promoter       tet promoter: E. coli promoter for tetracycline efflux protein gene
   2716..2820    +  promoter       AmpR promoter: bla
   2821..3681    +  CDS            AmpR: β-lactamase; bla; confers resistance to ampicillin, carbenicillin, and related antibiotics
   3852..4440    +  rep_origin     ori: high-copy-number ColE1/pMB1/pBR322/pUC origin of replication
   4626..4765    -  misc_feature   bom: basis of mobility region from pBR322
   4867..5058    -  CDS            rop: Rop protein, which maintains plasmids at low copy number; rop
   5075..5455    +  CDS            YPB1_ECOLX: Protein predicted: Swiss-Prot protein existence level 4. From Escherichia coli.
   5697..6321    -  CDS            TcR (fragment): tetracycline efflux protein; tet; confers resistance to tetracycline
   6336..6357    -  protein_bind   CAP binding site: CAP binding activates transcription in the presence of cAMP. E. coli catabolite activator protein
   6370..611     -  CDS            lacI (across the origin): lac repressor; lacI; The lac repressor binds to the lac operator to inhibit transcription in E. coli. This inhibition can be relieved by adding lactose or isopropyl-β-D-thiogalactopyranoside (IPTG).
