[The description below was written by a language model from this plasmid's Addgene catalogue record and pLannotate feature annotations shown in this document.]
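Description:
OfCasp3a is a bacterial expression plasmid built on the pET11a backbone for producing a caspase from the scleractinian coral Orbicella faveolata in E. coli. The roughly 1.2 kb insert, obtained by gene synthesis and cloned between NdeI and BamHI sites that both remain intact, encodes caspase-3a. According to the record, this enzyme is closest in sequence to human caspase-3, yet it carries a CARD domain and behaves as an initiator caspase. The coding region itself is not labelled in the generated feature table. It would lie in the unannotated stretch between the ribosome binding site and a short 6xHis annotation, which matches the C-terminal His tag listed in the catalogue and allows metal-affinity purification.

Expression follows the standard pET arrangement. A T7 promoter is followed directly by a lac operator (the T7 lac promoter) and the phage T7 gene 10 ribosome binding site, with a T7 terminator downstream. The plasmid also carries lacI under its own promoter, so the repressor holds transcription off until IPTG or lactose is added in a host that supplies T7 RNA polymerase. A short fragment annotated as a T7 gene 10-derived tag sits after the His tag and before the terminator, and it appears to be residual vector sequence rather than part of the product. Propagation relies on a pBR322-type origin with the bom site and the rop gene, and selection is by ampicillin through β-lactamase. The catalogue lists the plasmid as high copy, although rop normally restrains copy number. Several tetracycline-resistance fragments are non-functional remnants of the pBR322 ancestry. The construct is suited to recombinant production of the coral caspase for biochemical and structural study.
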