Addgene plasmid #166053: OfCasp3a
Purpose: a caspase of Orbicella faveolata, which has higher sequence similarity with human caspase-3 but has CARD domain and function as an initiator caspase
Depositing lab: Clay Clark. Depositing organization: University of Texas at Arlington. Publication: Caspases from scleractinian coral show unique regulatory features. Shrestha S, Tung J, Grinshpon RD, Swartz P, Hamilton PT, Dimos B, Mydlarz L, Clark AC. J Biol Chem. 2020 Oct 23;295(43):14578-14591. doi: 10.1074/jbc.RA120.014345. Epub 2020 Aug 11. PubMed 32788218.
Backbone
  Vector backbone: pET11a
  Backbone size w/o insert (bp): 5677
  Vector type: Bacterial Expression
Growth in bacteria
  Bacterial resistance: Ampicillin, 100 μg/mL
  Growth temperature: 37°C
  Growth strain: DH5alpha
  Copy number: High Copy
Gene/Insert
  Gene/Insert name: Orbicella faveolata caspase-3a (alt name: OfCasp3a)
  Species: Orbicella faveolata
  Insert size (bp): 1209
  Promoter: T7 lac promoter
  Tag / fusion protein: His tag (C terminal on insert)
  Cloning method: Restriction Enzyme; 5′ cloning site NdeI (not destroyed); 3′ cloning site BamHI (not destroyed)
  Sequencing primers: 5′ GAAGGAGATATACATATGGAAC; 3′ CACTGAGGATCCGGCTGCTAAC
Resource information
  A portion of this plasmid was derived from a plasmid made by: synthesized by gescript
Terms and licenses: Academic/Nonprofit Terms; Industry Terms: Not Available to Industry
How to cite: OfCasp3a was a gift from Clay Clark (Addgene plasmid # 166053 ; http://n2t.net/addgene:166053 ; RRID:Addgene_166053)
