>Addgene plasmid #166053 | OfCasp3a | depositor partial sequence | sequence record 322537 | OfCasp3a sequence 1212 bps
CATATGGAACAGTCTGATCGTGACATTCTGCGTAAAAACCGCCAAGATCTGCTGAAAGACATGGAAGCGA
AACGTGTGGCCTCTCGCCTGTACAGTCGTGGTATTTTTAGTGAAGAAGATAAAGACGAAGTTAACTCCAA
ATCAACCACGAATGAACAGGGTGAATGCCTGCTGGATATCCTGCCGAAACGCGGCCCGAAAGCATTCCGT
GCTTTTTGTGATGTTCTGCATGAACTGAGTCCGCACCTGGAAAGCCTGCTGCGTCCGGTCCAGGAAGCGG
GTATTCCGAGTGAAGGCACCGATGGCGGTAACAAAAATCCGATCAGCTCTACGTCCAATCTGGGTGCATC
GGAAAGCGCTGACGAAGCGGATGCCAAACTGTTCGGCTTTGGCGGTGGCTCTGCAAGTGCTAAACCGAGT
TCCTCAACCCTGGATAAAGAAATCATCTACAAAATGGACCGTAGCACGCGCGGCATCGCAGTCATCATCA
ACAACAAAAACTTTCTGCGTTCGAGCGGTATGGATCGTTACCCGCGCAATGGCACCGATGTGGACCGCGA
TTCCCTGGTTAAACTGTTCCGTATGCTGAAATTCGAAGTTAAAATCTACAACGATCGCACCAAAGCCGAA
ATTCGTACCATCACGAAAGAAATGGCGACGCTGAACCATTCAAACTACGATGCCTTCATTTTTAGCATCC
TGACCCACGGTGAAGAAGGCGTGATCTACGGTACCGATGGCACGATTTCTATCCGCGACCTGACCGCAGA
ATTCAAATATTCCACGTCACTGGCTGGTAAACCGAAACTGTTTTTCTTTCAGGCATGCCAAGGTCATGAA
TATATGGACGGCATGGATGTTACCGACGCTCCGCAGGAAAATAAAGTGAGCGTTCCGGCGGAAGCCGATT
TTCTGTATGCCTACTCTACCGTCCCGGGTTATTACTCCTGGCGTAACTCAGTGAATGGCTCGTGGTTCAT
TCAAAGCCTGACCAAAGTGTTTGAAGATAACGCGGAACGCATGGACATCCTGCGCATGCTGACGCGTGTC
AATGCCATGGTTAGCACCTACAAATCTCGCACGGGCGATTATTACTCGGACAGCAAACGTCAGGTTTCTA
GTATTGTCTCAATGCTGCGCAAAGAACTGTATTTCTTTCCGGAAAACGTGGAACAATCGCTGGAACATCA
CCATCACCATCACTGAGGATCC
